Addgene plasmid #212003: pKLV2-U6gRNA5(ZNF90_5-5)-PGKpuroBFP-W
Purpose: Express gRNA against ZNF90 with puro and BFP
Depositing lab: Kosuke Yusa. Depositing organization: Kyoto University, Institute for Life and Medical Sciences. Publication: RENGE infers gene regulatory networks using time-series single-cell RNA-seq data with CRISPR perturbations. Ishikawa M, Sugino S, Masuda Y, Tarumoto Y, Seto Y, Taniyama N, Wagai F, Yamauchi Y, Kojima Y, Kiryu H, Yusa K, Eiraku M, Mochizuki A. Commun Biol. 2023 Dec 28;6(1):1290. doi: 10.1038/s42003-023-05594-4. PubMed 38155269.
Backbone
  Vector backbone: pKLV2-U6gRNA5(BbsI)-PGKpuroBFP-W
  Backbone size w/o insert (bp): 8630
  Total vector size (bp): 8650
  Vector type: Mammalian Expression, Lentiviral, CRISPR
  Selectable markers: Puromycin
Growth in bacteria
  Bacterial resistance: Ampicillin, 100 μg/mL
  Growth temperature: 37°C
  Growth strain: NEB Stable
  Copy number: High Copy
Gene/Insert
  Gene/Insert name: sgRNA targeting ZNF90
  gRNA/shRNA sequence: TTATGTTTATAAAGGAGTG
  Species: H. sapiens (human)
  GenBank ID: NM_007138.2
  Entrez Gene: ZNF90 (a.k.a. HTF9)
  Promoter: Human U6 promoter
  Cloning method: Restriction Enzyme; 5′ cloning site BbsI (destroyed during cloning); 3′ cloning site BbsI (destroyed during cloning)
  Sequencing primers: 5′ AGATAATTAGAATTAATTTGACTG
Terms and licenses: Academic/Nonprofit Terms; Industry Terms: Not Available to Industry
How to cite: pKLV2-U6gRNA5(ZNF90_5-5)-PGKpuroBFP-W was a gift from Kosuke Yusa (Addgene plasmid # 212003 ; http://n2t.net/addgene:212003 ; RRID:Addgene_212003)
