[The description below was written by a language model from this plasmid's Addgene catalogue record and pLannotate feature annotations shown in this document.]
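Description:
pKLV2-U6gRNA5(ZNF90_5-5)-PGKpuroBFP-W is an 8,650 bp lentiviral CRISPR guide RNA vector built on the pKLV2-U6gRNA5(BbsI)-PGKpuroBFP-W backbone, made to express a single guide RNA against human ZNF90 (also known as HTF9) in mammalian cells. It is propagated in E. coli as a high-copy plasmid through a ColE1/pUC-type origin with ampicillin resistance. An f1 origin and remnants of a lac/lacZα cloning region flanked by T7 and T3 promoters are also present in the bacterial backbone.

The viral portion has a CMV enhancer/promoter fused to a truncated HIV-1 5' LTR, which drives production of the genomic RNA in packaging cells. This is followed by the Ψ packaging signal with a gag fragment, the RRE for Rev-dependent nuclear export, and the cPPT/CTS. Within the transfer cassette, a human U6 RNA polymerase III promoter transcribes the ZNF90-targeting spacer, which was inserted at BbsI sites destroyed during cloning, joined to a Streptococcus pyogenes-type guide scaffold annotated as a tracrRNA fragment. Downstream, a mouse PGK promoter drives puromycin N-acetyltransferase and TagBFP. The two coding sequences lie close together under one promoter, but the feature table does not annotate the element linking them. A WPRE enhances transcript expression, and a truncated 3' LTR followed by a bGH polyadenylation signal closes the provirus.

No Cas9 is encoded, so the nuclease must be supplied separately. Transduced cells can be selected with puromycin or tracked and sorted by blue fluorescence. The associated publication used CRISPR perturbations with time-series single-cell RNA-seq to infer gene regulatory networks.
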