Features (pLannotate 1.2.2; 28 found; start..end, strand, type, name):
    242..441     +  promoter       CMV promoter: human cytomegalovirus (CMV) immediate early promoter
    459..639     +  LTR            5' LTR (truncated): truncated 5' long terminal repeat (LTR) from HIV-1
    686..811     +  misc_feature   HIV-1 Ψ: packaging signal of human immunodeficiency virus type 1
    795..1133    +  CDS            HIV-1 gag (fragment): gag protein from human immunodeficiency virus 1; gag
   1310..1543    +  misc_feature   RRE: The Rev response element (RRE) of HIV-1 allows for Rev-dependent mRNA export from the nucleus to the cytoplasm.
   1920..2020    +  CDS            Rev (fragment): human immunodeficiency virus 1 (HIV-1) Rev protein; rev; enhances nuclear export of unspliced and incompletely spliced viral mRNAs
   2070..2187    +  misc_feature   cPPT/CTS: central polypurine tract and central termination sequence of HIV-1
   2262..2502    +  promoter       U6 promoter: RNA polymerase III promoter for human U6 snRNA
   2549..2616    +  misc_RNA       tracrRNA (fragment): trans-activating CRISPR RNA for the Streptococcus pyogenes CRISPR/Cas9 system
   2639..3138    +  promoter       PGK promoter: mouse phosphoglycerate kinase 1 promoter
   3178..3774    +  CDS            PuroR (fragment): puromycin N-acetyltransferase; pac from Streptomyces; confers resistance to puromycin
   3847..4545    +  CDS            TagBFP: TagBFP is a basic (constitutively fluorescent) blue fluorescent protein published in 2008, derived from Entacmaea quadricolor. It is reported to be a very rapidly-maturing monomer with very low acid sensitivity.
   4557..5143    +  misc_feature   WPRE: woodchuck hepatitis virus posttranscriptional regulatory element
   5137..5283    +  CDS            nef (fragment): NEF_HV1LA - Experimental evidence at protein level: Swiss-Prot protein existence level 1. Extracellular Nef protein targets CD4(+) T-lymphocytes for apoptosis by interacting with CXCR4 surface receptors. From Human immunodeficiency virus type 1 group M subtype B (isolate Lai) (HIV-1).
   5291..5469    +  LTR            5' LTR (truncated): truncated 5' long terminal repeat (LTR) from HIV-1
   5495..5606    +  polyA_signal   bGH poly(A) signal: bovine growth hormone polyadenylation signal
   5745..5763    -  promoter       T3 promoter: promoter for bacteriophage T3 RNA polymerase
   5808..5824    -  protein_bind   lac operator: The lac repressor binds to the lac operator to inhibit transcription in E. coli. This inhibition can be relieved by adding lactose or isopropyl-β-D-thiogalactopyranoside (IPTG). lac repressor encoded by lacI
   5832..5862    -  promoter       lac promoter: promoter for the E. coli lac operon
   5877..5898    -  protein_bind   CAP binding site: CAP binding activates transcription in the presence of cAMP. E. coli catabolite activator protein
   5911..6003    -  CDS            lacI (fragment): lac repressor; lacI; The lac repressor binds to the lac operator to inhibit transcription in E. coli. This inhibition can be relieved by adding lactose or isopropyl-β-D-thiogalactopyranoside (IPTG).
   6186..6774    -  rep_origin     ori: high-copy-number ColE1/pMB1/pBR322/pUC origin of replication
   6945..7805    -  CDS            AmpR: β-lactamase; bla; confers resistance to ampicillin, carbenicillin, and related antibiotics
   7806..7910    -  promoter       AmpR promoter: bla
   7963..8391    -  rep_origin     f1 ori (sequence partly withheld): f1 bacteriophage origin of replication; arrow indicates direction of (+) strand synthesis
   8396..8551    -  CDS            lacZα (fragment): LacZα fragment of β-galactosidase; lacZ fragment
   8559..8577    +  promoter       T7 promoter: promoter for bacteriophage T7 RNA polymerase
   8591..241     +  enhancer       CMV enhancer (across the origin): human cytomegalovirus immediate early enhancer
>Addgene plasmid #212003 | pKLV2-U6gRNA5(ZNF90_5-5)-PGKpuroBFP-W | addgene full sequence | sequence record 420031 | Addgene NGS Result
GTCAATAATGACGTATGTTCCCATAGTAACGCCAATAGGGACTTTCCATTGACGTCAATGGGTGGAGTAT
TTACGGTAAACTGCCCACTTGGCAGTACATCAAGTGTATCATATGCCAAGTACGCCCCCTATTGACGTCA
ATGACGGTAAATGGCCCGCCTGGCATTATGCCCAGTACATGACCTTATGGGACTTTCCTACTTGGCAGTA
CATCTACGTATTAGTCATCGCTATTACCATGGTGATGCGGTTTTGGCAGTACATCAATGGGCGTGGATAG
CGGTTTGACTCACGGGGATTTCCAAGTCTCCACCCCATTGACGTCAATGGGAGTTTGTTTTGGCACCAAA
ATCAACGGGACTTTCCAAAATGTCGTAACAACTCCGCCCCATTGACGCAAATGGGCGGTAGGCGTGTACG
GTGGGAGGTCTATATAAGCAGCGCGTTTTGCCTGTACTGGGTCTCTCTGGTTAGACCAGATCTGAGCCTG
GGAGCTCTCTGGCTAACTAGGGAACCCACTGCTTAAGCCTCAATAAAGCTTGCCTTGAGTGCTTCAAGTA
GTGTGTGCCCGTCTGTTGTGTGACTCTGGTAACTAGAGATCCCTCAGACCCTTTTAGTCAGTGTGGAAAA
TCTCTAGCAGTGGCGCCCGAACAGGGACTTGAAAGCGAAAGGGAAACCAGAGGAGCTCTCTCGACGCAGG
ACTCGGCTTGCTGAAGCGCGCACGGCAAGAGGCGAGGGGCGGCGACTGGTGAGTACGCCAAAAATTTTGA
CTAGCGGAGGCTAGAAGGAGAGAGATGGGTGCGAGAGCGTCAGTATTAAGCGGGGGAGAATTAGATCGCG
ATGGGAAAAAATTCGGTTAAGGCCAGGGGGAAAGAAAAAATATAAATTAAAACATATAGTATGGGCAAGC
AGGGAGCTAGAACGATTCGCAGTTAATCCTGGCCTGTTAGAAACATCAGAAGGCTGTAGACAAATACTGG
GACAGCTACAACCATCCCTTCAGACAGGATCAGAAGAACTTAGATCATTATATAATACAGTAGCAACCCT
CTATTGTGTGCATCAAAGGATAGAGATAAAAGACACCAAGGAAGCTTTAGACAAGATAGAGGAAGAGCAA
AACAAAAGTAAGACCACCGCACAGCAAGCGGCCGGCCGCGCTGATCTTCAGACCTGGAGGAGGAGATATG
AGGGACAATTGGAGAAGTGAATTATATAAATATAAAGTAGTAAAAATTGAACCATTAGGAGTAGCACCCA
CCAAGGCAAAGAGAAGAGTGGTGCAGAGAGAAAAAAGAGCAGTGGGAATAGGAGCTTTGTTCCTTGGGTT
CTTGGGAGCAGCAGGAAGCACTATGGGCGCAGCGTCAATGACGCTGACGGTACAGGCCAGACAATTATTG
TCTGGTATAGTGCAGCAGCAGAACAATTTGCTGAGGGCTATTGAGGCGCAACAGCATCTGTTGCAACTCA
CAGTCTGGGGCATCAAGCAGCTCCAGGCAAGAATCCTGGCTGTGGAAAGATACCTAAAGGATCAACAGCT
CCTGGGGATTTGGGGTTGCTCTGGAAAACTCATTTGCACCACTGCTGTGCCTTGGAATGCTAGTTGGAGT
AATAAATCTCTGGAACAGATTTGGAATCACACGACCTGGATGGAGTGGGACAGAGAAATTAACAATTACA
CAAGCTTAATACACTCCTTAATTGAAGAATCGCAAAACCAGCAAGAAAAGAATGAACAAGAATTATTGGA
ATTAGATAAATGGGCAAGTTTGTGGAATTGGTTTAACATAACAAATTGGCTGTGGTATATAAAATTATTC
ATAATGATAGTAGGAGGCTTGGTAGGTTTAAGAATAGTTTTTGCTGTACTTTCTATAGTGAATAGAGTTA
GGCAGGGATATTCACCATTATCGTTTCAGACCCACCTCCCAACCCCGAGGGGACCCGACAGGCCCGAAGG
AATAGAAGAAGAAGGTGGAGAGAGAGACAGAGACAGATCCATTCGATTAGTGAACGGATCGGCACTGCGT
GCGCCAATTCTGCAGACAAATGGCAGTATTCATCCACAATTTTAAAAGAAAAGGGGGGATTGGGGGGTAC
AGTGCAGGGGAAAGAATAGTAGACATAATAGCAACAGACATACAAACTAAAGAATTACAAAAACAAATTA
CAAAAATTCAAAATTTTCGGGTTTATTACAGGGACAGCAGAGATCCAGTTTGGTTAGTACCGGGCCCTAC
GCGTCCAAGGTCGGGCAGGAAGAGGGCCTATTTCCCATGATTCCTTCATATTTGCATATACGATACAAGG
CTGTTAGAGAGATAATTAGAATTAATTTGACTGTAAACACAAAGATATTAGTACAAAATACGTGACGTAG
AAAGTAATAATTTCTTGGGTAGTTTGCAGTTTTAAAATTATGTTTTAAAATGGACTATCATATGCTTACC
GTAACTTGAAAGTATTTCGATTTCTTGGCTTTATATATCTTGTGGAAAGGACGAAACACCGTTATGTTTA
TAAAGGAGTGGTTTAAGAGCTATGCTGGAAACAGCATAGCAAGTTTAAATAAGGCTAGTCCGTTATCAAC
TTGAAAAAGTGGCACCGAGTCGGTGCTTTTTTTGGATCCAATTCTACCGGGTAGGGGAGGCGCTTTTCCC
AAGGCAGTCTGGAGCATGCGCTTTAGCAGCCCCGCTGGGCACTTGGCGCTACACAAGTGGCCTCTGGCCT
CGCACACATTCCACATCCACCGGTAGGCGCCAACCGGCTCCGTTCTTTGGTGGCCCCTTCGCGCCACCTT
CTACTCCTCCCCTAGTCAGGAAGTTCCCCCCCGCCCCGCAGCTCGCGTCGTGCAGGACGTGACAAATGGA
AGTAGCACGTCTCACTAGTCTCGTGCAGATGGACAGCACCGCTGAGCAATGGAAGCGGGTAGGCCTTTGG
GGCAGCGGCCAATAGCAGCTTTGCTCCTTCGCTTTCTGGGCTCAGAGGCTGGGAAGGGGTGGGTCCGGGG
GCGGGCTCAGGGGCGGGCTCAGGGGCGGGGCGGGCGCCCGAAGGTCCTCCGGAGGCCCGGCATTCTGCAC
GCTTCAAAAGCGCACGTCTGCCGCGCTGTTCTCCTCTTCCTCATCTCCGGGCCTTTCGACCTGCATCCAT
CTAGATCTCGAGCAGCTGAAGCTTACCATGACCGAGTACAAGCCCACGGTGCGCCTCGCCACCCGCGACG
ACGTCCCCAGGGCCGTACGCACCCTCGCCGCCGCGTTCGCCGACTACCCCGCCACGCGCCACACCGTCGA
TCCGGACCGCCACATCGAGCGGGTCACCGAGCTGCAAGAACTCTTCCTCACGCGCGTCGGGCTCGACATC
GGCAAGGTGTGGGTCGCGGACGACGGCGCCGCGGTGGCGGTCTGGACCACGCCGGAGAGCGTCGAAGCGG
GGGCGGTGTTCGCCGAGATCGGCCCGCGCATGGCCGAGTTGAGCGGTTCCCGGCTGGCCGCGCAGCAACA
GATGGAAGGCCTCCTGGCGCCGCACCGGCCCAAGGAGCCCGCGTGGTTCCTGGCCACCGTCGGCGTCTCG
CCCGACCACCAGGGCAAGGGTCTGGGCAGCGCCGTCGTGCTCCCCGGAGTGGAGGCGGCCGAGCGCGCCG
GGGTGCCCGCCTTCCTGGAGACCTCCGCGCCCCGCAACCTCCCCTTCTACGAGCGGCTCGGCTTCACCGT
CACCGCCGACGTCGAGGTGCCCGAAGGACCGCGCACCTGGTGCATGACCCGCAAGCCCGGTGCCGGCGGC
GGGTCCGGAGGAGAGGGCAGAGGAAGTCTCCTAACATGCGGTGACGTGGAGGAGAATCCTGGCCCAATGA
GCGAGCTGATTAAGGAGAACATGCACATGAAGCTGTACATGGAGGGCACCGTGGACAACCATCACTTCAA
GTGCACATCCGAGGGCGAAGGCAAGCCCTACGAGGGCACCCAGACCATGAGAATCAAGGTGGTCGAGGGC
GGCCCTCTCCCCTTCGCCTTCGACATCCTGGCTACTAGCTTCCTCTACGGCAGCAAGACCTTCATCAACC
ACACCCAGGGCATCCCCGACTTCTTCAAGCAGTCCTTCCCTGAGGGCTTCACATGGGAGAGAGTCACCAC
ATACGAGGACGGGGGCGTGCTGACCGCTACCCAGGACACCAGCCTCCAGGACGGCTGCCTCATCTACAAC
GTCAAGATCAGAGGGGTGAACTTCACATCCAACGGCCCTGTGATGCAGAAGAAAACACTCGGCTGGGAGG
CCTTCACCGAGACGCTGTACCCCGCTGACGGCGGCCTGGAAGGCAGAAACGACATGGCCCTGAAGCTCGT
GGGCGGGAGCCATCTGATCGCAAACATCAAGACCACATATAGATCCAAGAAACCCGCTAAGAACCTCAAG
ATGCCTGGCGTCTACTATGTGGACTACAGACTGGAAAGAATCAAGGAGGCCAACAACGAGACCTACGTCG
AGCAGCACGAGGTGGCAGTGGCCAGATACTGCGACCTCCCTAGCAAACTGGGGCACAAGCTTAATTGAGC
GGCCGCTCAACCTCTGGATTACAAAATTTGTGAAAGATTGACTGGTATTCTTAACTATGTTGCTCCTTTT
ACGCTATGTGGATACGCTGCTTTAATGCCTTTGTATCATGCTATTGCTTCCCGTATGGCTTTCATTTTCT
CCTCCTTGTATAAATCCTGGTTGCTGTCTCTTTATGAGGAGTTGTGGCCCGTTGTCAGGCAACGTGGCGT
GGTGTGCACTGTGTTTGCTGACGCAACCCCCACTGGTTGGGGCATTGCCACCACCTGTCAGCTCCTTTCC
GGGACTTTCGCTTTCCCCCTCCCTATTGCCACGGCGGAACTCATCGCCGCCTGCCTTGCCCGCTGCTGGA
CAGGGGCTCGGCTGTTGGGCACTGACAATTCCGTGGTGTTGTCGGGGAAATCATCGTCCTTTCCTTGGCT
GCTCGCCTGTGTTGCCACCTGGATTCTGCGCGGGACGTCCTTCTGCTACGTCCCTTCGGCCCTCAATCCA
GCGGACCTTCCTTCCCGCGGCCTGCTGCCGGCTCTGCGGCCTCTTCCGCGTCTACGCCTTCGCCCTCAGA
CGAGTCGGATCTCCCTTTGGGCCGCCTCCCCGCAGGTACCTTTAAGACCAATGACTTACAAGGCAGCTGT
AGATCTTAGCCACTTTTTAAAAGAAAAGGGGGGACTGGAAGGGCTAATTCACTCCCAAAGAAGTCAAGAT
CTGCTTTTTGCCTGTACTGGGTCTCTCTGGTTAGACCAGAGTCTCTCTGGTTAGACCAGATCTGAGCCTG
GGAGCTCTCTGGCTAACTAGGGAACCCACTGCTTAAGCCTCAATAAAGCTTGCCTTGAGTGCTTCAAGTA
GTGTGTGCCCGTCTGTTGTGTGACTCTGGTAACTAGAGATCCCTCAGACCCTTTTAGTCAGTGTGGAAAA
TCTCTAGCAGTTTAAACCCGCTGATCAGCCTCGACTGTGCCTTCTAGTTGCCAGCCATCTGTTGTTTGCC
CCTCCCCCGTGCCTTCCTTGACCCTGGAAGGTGCCACTCCCACTGTCCTTTCCTAATAAAATGAGGAAAT
TGCATCGCATTGTCTGAGTAGGTGTCATTCTATTCTGGGGGGTGGGGTGGGGCAGGACAGCAAGGGGGAG
GATTGGGAAGTCAATAGCAGGCATGCTGGGGATGCGGTGGGCTCTATGGGCGGCCGTTAATTAAGCTTTT
GTTCCCTTTAGTGAGGGTTAATTGCGCGCTTGGCGTAATCATGGTCATAGCTGTTTCCTGTGTGAAATTG
TTATCCGCTCACAATTCCACACAACATACGAGCCGGGAGCATAAAGTGTAAAGCCTGGGGTGCCTAATGA
GTGAGCTAACTCACATTAATTGCGTTGCGCTCACTGCCCGCTTTCCAGTCGGGAAACCTGTCGTGCCAGC
TGCATTAATGAATCGGCCAACGCGCGGGGAGAGGCGGTTTGCGTATTGGGCGCTCTTCCGCTTCCTCGCT
CACTGACTCGCTGCGCTCGGTCGTTCGGCTGCGGCGAGCGGTATCAGCTCACTCAAAGGCGGTAATACGG
TTATCCACAGAATCAGGGGATAACGCAGGAAAGAACATGTGAGCAAAAGGCCAGCAAAAGGCCAGGAACC
GTAAAAAGGCCGCGTTGCTGGCGTTTTTCCATAGGCTCCGCCCCCCTGACGAGCATCACAAAAATCGACG
CTCAAGTCAGAGGTGGCGAAACCCGACAGGACTATAAAGATACCAGGCGTTTCCCCCTGGAAGCTCCCTC
GTGCGCTCTCCTGTTCCGACCCTGCCGCTTACCGGATACCTGTCCGCCTTTCTCCCTTCGGGAAGCGTGG
CGCTTTCTCATAGCTCACGCTGTAGGTATCTCAGTTCGGTGTAGGTCGTTCGCTCCAAGCTGGGCTGTGT
GCACGAACCCCCCGTTCAGCCCGACCGCTGCGCCTTATCCGGTAACTATCGTCTTGAGTCCAACCCGGTA
AGACACGACTTATCGCCACTGGCAGCAGCCACTGGTAACAGGATTAGCAGAGCGAGGTATGTAGGCGGTG
CTACAGAGTTCTTGAAGTGGTGGCCTAACTACGGCTACACTAGAAGAACAGTATTTGGTATCTGCGCTCT
GCTGAAGCCAGTTACCTTCGGAAAAAGAGTTGGTAGCTCTTGATCCGGCAAACAAACCACCGCTGGTAGC
GGTGGTTTTTTTGTTTGCAAGCAGCAGATTACGCGCAGAAAAAAAGGATCTCAAGAAGATCCTTTGATCT
TTTCTACGGGGTCTGACGCTCAGTGGAACGAAAACTCACGTTAAGGGATTTTGGTCATGAGATTATCAAA
AAGGATCTTCACCTAGATCCTTTTAAATTAAAAATGAAGTTTTAAATCAATCTAAAGTATATATGAGTAA
ACTTGGTCTGACAGTTACCAATGCTTAATCAGTGAGGCACCTATCTCAGCGATCTGTCTATTTCGTTCAT
CCATAGTTGCCTGACTCCCCGTCGTGTAGATAACTACGATACGGGAGGGCTTACCATCTGGCCCCAGTGC
TGCAATGATACCGCGAGACCCACGCTCACCGGCTCCAGATTTATCAGCAATAAACCAGCCAGCCGGAAGG
GCCGAGCGCAGAAGTGGTCCTGCAACTTTATCCGCCTCCATCCAGTCTATTAATTGTTGCCGGGAAGCTA
GAGTAAGTAGTTCGCCAGTTAATAGTTTGCGCAACGTTGTTGCCATTGCTACAGGCATCGTGGTGTCACG
CTCGTCGTTTGGTATGGCTTCATTCAGCTCCGGTTCCCAACGATCAAGGCGAGTTACATGATCCCCCATG
TTGTGCAAAAAAGCGGTTAGCTCCTTCGGTCCTCCGATCGTTGTCAGAAGTAAGTTGGCCGCAGTGTTAT
CACTCATGGTTATGGCAGCACTGCATAATTCTCTTACTGTCATGCCATCCGTAAGATGCTTTTCTGTGAC
TGGTGAGTACTCAACCAAGTCATTCTGAGAATAGTGTATGCGGCGACCGAGTTGCTCTTGCCCGGCGTCA
ATACGGGATAATACCGCGCCACATAGCAGAACTTTAAAAGTGCTCATCATTGGAAAACGTTCTTCGGGGC
GAAAACTCTCAAGGATCTTACCGCTGTTGAGATCCAGTTCGATGTAACCCACTCGTGCACCCAACTGATC
TTCAGCATCTTTTACTTTCACCAGCGTTTCTGGGTGAGCAAAAACAGGAAGGCAAAATGCCGCAAAAAAG
GGAATAAGGGCGACACGGAAATGTTGAATACTCATACTCTTCCTTTTTCAATATTATTGAAGCATTTATC
AGGGTTATTGTCTCATGAGCGGATACATATTTGAATGTATTTAGAAAAATAAACAAATAGGGGTTCCGCG
CACATTTCCCCGAAAAGTGCCACCTAAATTGTAAGCGTTAATATTTTGTTAAAATTCGCGTTAAATTTTT
GTTAAATCAGCTCATTTTTTAACCAATAGGCCGAAATCGGCAAAATCCCTTATAAATCAAAAGAATAGAC
CGAGATAGGGT
[37 nt withheld, positions 8062-8098]
AAAGAACGTGGACTCCAACGTCAAAGG
[49 nt withheld, positions 8126-8174]
T
[91 nt withheld, positions 8176-8266]
G
[124 nt withheld, positions 8268-8391]
CCCATTCGCCATTCAGGCTGCGCAACTGTTGGGAAGGGCGATCGGTGCGGGCCTCTTCGCTATTACGCCA
GCTGGCGAAAGGGGGATGTGCTGCAAGGCGATTAAGTTGGGTAACGCCAGGGTTTTCCCAGTCACGACGT
TGTAAAACGACGGCCAGTGAGCGCGCGTAATACGACTCACTATAGGGCGAATTGACTAGTACATAACTTA
CGGTAAATGGCCCGCCTGGCTGACCGCCCAACGACCCCCGCCCATTGAC
